>Addgene plasmid #59994 | Nanog-2A-GFP | depositor full sequence | sequence record 95657 | Nanog-2A-GFP sequence 11615 bps
AGCGCCCAATACGCAAACCGCCTCTCCCCGCGCGTTGGCCGATTCATTAATGCAGCTGGCACGACAGGTT
TCCCGACTGGAAAGCGGGCAGTGAGCGCAACGCAATTAATGTGAGTTAGCTCACTCATTAGGCACCCCAG
GCTTTACACTTTATGCTTCCGGCTCGTATGTTGTGTGGAATTGTGAGCGGATAACAATTTCACACAGGAA
ACAGCTATGACCATGATTACGCCAAGCTTGGTACCGAGCTCGGATCCACTAGTAACGGCCGCCAGTGTGC
TGGAATTCGCCCTTTTCCTGCAGGCTCTGAAGACCTGCCTCTTCAAGGCAGCCCTGATTCTTCTACCAGT
CCCAAACAAAAGCTCTCAAGTCCTGAGGCTGACAAGGGCCCTGAGGAGGAGGAGAACAAGGTCCTTGCCA
GGAAGCAGAAGATGCGGACTGTGTTCTCTCAGGCCCAGCTGTGTGCACTCAAGGACAGGTTTCAGAAGCA
GAAGTACCTCAGCCTCCAGCAGATGCAAGAACTCTCCTCCATTCTGAACCTGAGCTATAAGCAGGTGGGG
TCCTTAGAAGTTGCTGTAATGTAACACAATGAGACTGACTTGCTAATGAATCGAACTAACGTCTGGACGT
CTCTCTAACTATCCTATCCTCCTATCCTATGCGCCTGTTAAAATCATAATTATGTGATTGATTGATTGAT
TGATTATGTATAAGTACACTATAGCTGTCTTCAGATACACCAGAAGAGGGCATCAGATCTCATTACGGAT
GGTTGTGAGCCACCATGTGGTTGCTGGGATTTGAACTCAGGACCTTCGGAAGAGCAGTCAGTGCTCTTAA
CCGCTGAGCCATCTCTCCAGCCCCAATTATGTGATTTATATATTTCCCAGTTTGTTTCATTGGTTACTTT
ATCTTCTACTTCACCTCCCACACCCATCCCCAAATCAGGGTCTCACTGTAGCCCTGACTGGTCTCTGTAG
ACCAGGCTGGGAGAGGTTCACCTGCCTCTGTCTCCTGGGTGCTGGAAATAAAGGTGTGCCTGGCTTTTTT
CCTTTCTTTTCTTTTTTAAGATTGTTTATTTTTAAATTCCTTTAGTTCATTGGTGTTTTGCCTGCATGTG
TTTGTCTTTGTGAGAGTATCAGATCTCCTGGACTAGAGTTACAGACAGTCGTGAGCTGCCATGTGGCCGC
TGAGAATTGAACCCAGGTCCTCTGGAAGAGCAGCCAGTGCTCTTAACAGAAGAGCCATTTCCCCCAGCAC
CTGTCTTTTTCAAGAAAGAGTTTCACTTTACAGGCCTGGCTGTCATGTTTAAGGTCGGGCTGTAGACCTG
TCTGCATTCTGTATGTCTTAGCTTGTTCGAATGTCCTGTCACTCTGCAGGTTAAGACCTGGTTTCAAAAC
CAAAGGATGAAGTGCAAGCGGTGGCAGAAAAACCAGTGGTTGAAGACTAGCAATGGTCTGATTCAGGTAA
CAAGATGTTTTCTCTGCTTTCCTTTTTCCCCCTCCATCTTACCATCTTATTTTATGTGTCTGTGCCGTGT
GTGTGTGTGTGTGTGTGTGTGTGGCTGACCTATGGCTGTTGGGTATGGATCCCAGATTTCCTGTAAGAGC
AGTCAGTGGCTCTGCCTTTGCTTCCCAGTGTCATCCTGATCCATCTATGTCCATTAGTCCTGTCCCTTTC
CCATCCCTCTTCCTCCACGCACTCTTTCTTGTGATCTTTGGTTCTTTGAGGCAGGCTCTCTCTATGTAGC
CCTGGCAGTCAGAGATCTGCCTGCCTAGTCTCAGGAGTGCTGGGGTTAACGGCCTGTGCGGCCATGCTAA
TCTTTTCAGTATTTCTGCAGTTTACATCTTTAGAGTCCCCTTTTCACTCATTGCATTAATCACCTCTTTC
AGAAGGGCTCAGCACCAGTGGAGTATCCCAGCATCCATTGCAGCTATCCCCAGGGCTATCTGGTGAACGC
ATCTGGAAGCCTTTCCATGTGGGGCAGCCAGACTTGGACCAACCCAACTTGGAGCAGCCAGACCTGGACC
AACCCAACTTGGAACAACCAGACCTGGACCAACCCAACTTGGAGCAGCCAGGCCTGGACCGCTCAGTCCT
GGAACGGCCAGCCTTGGAATGCTGCTCCGCTCCATAACTTCGGGGAGGACTTTCTGCAGCCTTACGTACA
GTTGCAGCAAAACTTCTCTGCCAGTGATTTGGAGGTGAATTTGGAAGCCACTAGGGAAAGCCATGCGCAT
TTTAGCACCCCACAAGCCTTGGAATTATTCCTGAACTACTCTGTGACTCCACCAGGTGAAATAGCTAGCG
CCACTAACTTCTCCCTGTTGAAACAAGCAGGGGATGTCGAAGAGAATCCCGGGCCAATGGTGAGCAAGGG
CGAGGAGCTGTTCACCGGGGTGGTGCCCATCCTGGTCGAGCTGGACGGCGACGTAAACGGCCACAAGTTC
AGCGTGTCCGGCGAGGGCGAGGGCGATGCCACCTACGGCAAGCTGACCCTGAAGTTCATCTGCACCACCG
GCAAGCTGCCCGTGCCCTGGCCCACCCTCGTGACCACCCTGACCTACGGCGTGCAGTGCTTCAGCCGCTA
CCCCGACCACATGAAGCAGCACGACTTCTTCAAGTCCGCCATGCCCGAAGGCTACGTCCAGGAGCGCACC
ATCTTCTTCAAGGACGACGGCAACTACAAGACCCGCGCCGAGGTGAAGTTCGAGGGCGACACCCTGGTGA
ACCGCATCGAGCTGAAGGGCATCGACTTCAAGGAGGACGGCAACATCCTGGGGCACAAGCTGGAGTACAA
CTACAACAGCCACAACGTCTATATCATGGCCGACAAGCAGAAGAACGGCATCAAGGTGAACTTCAAGATC
CGCCACAACATCGAGGACGGCAGCGTGCAGCTCGCCGACCACTACCAGCAGAACACCCCCATCGGCGACG
GCCCCGTGCTGCTGCCCGACAACCACTACCTGAGCACCCAGTCCGCCCTGAGCAAAGACCCCAACGAGAA
GCGCGATCACATGGTCCTGCTGGAGTTCGTGACCGCCGCCGGGATCACTCTCGGCATGGACGAGCTGTAC
AAGTAAGAATTCCGATCATATTCAATAACCCTTAATATAACTTCGTATAATGTATGCTATACGAAGTTAT
TAGGTCTGAAGAGGAGTTTACGTCCAGCCAAGCTTAGGATCTCGACCTCGAAATTCTACCGGGTAGGGGA
GGCGCTTTTCCCAAGGCAGTCTGGAGCATGCGCTTTAGCAGCCCCGCTGGCACTTGGCGCTACACAAGTG
GCCTCTGGCCTCGCACACATTCCACATCCACCGGTAGCGCCAACCGGCTCCGTTCTTTGGTGGCCCCTTC
GCGCCACCTTCTACTCCTCCCCTAGTCAGGAAGTTCCCCCCCGCCCCGCAGCTCGCGTCGTGCAGGACGT
GACAAATGGAAGTAGCACGTCTCACTAGTCTCGTGCAGATGGACAGCACCGCTGAGCAATGGAAGCGGGT
AGGCCTTTGGGGCAGCGGCCAATAGCAGCTTTGCTCCTTCGCTTTCTGGGCTCAGCAGCTGGGAAGGGTG
GGTCCGGGGGCGGGCTCAGGGGCGGGCTCAGGGGCGGGGCGGGCGCCCGAAGGTCCTCCGGAGGCCCGGC
ATTCTGCACGCTTCAAAAGCGCACGTCTGCCGCGCTGTTCTCCTCTTCCTCATCTCCGGGCCTTTCGACC
TGCATCCATCTAGATCTCGAGCAGCTGAAGCTTACCATGACCGAGTACAAGCCCACGGTGCGCCTCGCCA
CCCGCGACGACGTCCCCAGGGCCGTACGCACCCTCGCCGCCGCGTTCGCCGACTACCCCGCCACGCGCCA
CACCGTCGATCCGGACCGCCACATCGAGCGGGTCACCGAGCTGCAAGAACTCTTCCTCACGCGCGTCGGG
CTCGACATCGGCAAGGTGTGGGTCGCGGACGACGGCGCCGCGGTGGCGGTCTGGACCACGCCGGAGAGCG
TCGAAGCGGGGGCGGTGTTCGCCGAGATCGGCCCGCGCATGGCCGAGTTGAGCGGTTCCCGGCTGGCCGC
GCAGCAACAGATGGAAGGCCTCCTGGCGCCGCACCGGCCCAAGGAGCCCGCGTGGTTCCTGGCCACCGTC
GGCGTCTCGCCCGACCACCAGGGCAAGGGTCTGGGCAGCGCCGTCGTGCTCCCCGGAGTGGAGGCGGCCG
AGCGCGCCGGGGTGCCCGCCTTCCTGGAGACCTCCGCGCCCCGCAACCTCCCCTTCTACGAGCGGCTCGG
CTTCACCGTCACCGCCGACGTCGAGGTGCCCGAAGGACCGCGCACCTGGTGCATGACCCGCAAGCCCGGT
GCCTGACGCCCGCCCCACGACCCGCAGCGCCCGACCGAAAGGAGCGCACGACCCCATGCATCGATGATAT
CAGATCCCCGGGATGCAGAAATTGATGATCTATTAAACAATAAAGATGTCCACTAAAATGGAAGTTTTTC
CTGTCATACTTTGTTAAGAAGGGTGAGAACAGAGTACCTACATTTTGAATGGAAGGATTGGAGCTACGGG
GGTGGGGGTGGGGTGGGATTAGATAAATGCCTGCTCTTTACTGAAGGCTCTTTACTATTGCTTTATGATA
ATGTTTCATAGTTGGATATCATAATTTAAACAAGCAAAACCAAATTAAGGGCCAGCTCATTCCTCCCACT
CATGATCTATAGATCTATAGATCTCTCGTGGGATCATTGTTTTTCTCTTGATTCCCACTTTGTGGTTCTA
AGTACTGTGGTTTCCAAATGTGTCAGTTTCATAGCCTGAAGAACGAGATCAGCAGCCTCTGTTCCACATA
CACTTCATTCTCAGTATTGTTTTGCCAAGTTCTAATTCCATCAGAAGCTGGTCGAGATCCGGAACCCTTA
ATATAACTTCGTATAATGTATGCTATACGAAGTTATTAGGTCCCTCGAAGAGGTTCACTAGGCGCGCCGA
CTTACGCAACATCTGGGCTTAAAGTCAGGGCAAAGCCAGGTTCCTTCCTTCTTCCAAATATTTTCATATT
TTTTTTAAAGATTTATTTATTCATTATATGTAAGTACACTGTAGCTGTCTTCAGACACTCCAGAAGAGGG
CGTCAGATCTTGTTACGTATGGTTGTGAGCCACCATGTGGTTGCTGGGATTTGAACTCCTGACCTTCGGA
AGAGCAGTCGGGTGCTCTTATCCACTGAGCCATCTCACCAGCCCCTGGTTTATTTTTTTAATTATTATTT
GCTTTTTGTTTATCAAGACAGGGTTTCTCTGCATAGCTCTAATTGTCTTTGAACTAGCTCTGCAGACCAG
CCTGGCCTTGAACTCAGAGATCTGCCCACTTATCTTTGCCTCCTGAATGCTGGGACCAAAGGTGGCATAC
CACCACACCTGGCATATATATTGTTTATTTCTATTTCTATTTTTATTGGTGCCAGAGCAAACCTAGGACT
TAGAACATGCTGGGCACCAACTCAACTTCTGAGCTCTATTTACAACTTGGTGTGTTAGTGTATTTGTCTT
AGTTCTGAATTTGTCCTTTTTTTAGTGTTAACTCTAGGCTTTGGAGACAGTGAGGTGCATATACTCTCTC
CTTCCCAAGAATAAGTGCTTGAACACCCTTACCCACGCCCACCCACCCATGCTAGTCTTTTTTCTTAGAA
GCGTGGGTCTTGGTATACACTGTGTCATTTTGAGGGGTGAGGTTTAAAAGTATATACAAAGTATAACGAT
ATGGTGGCTACTCTCGAGGATGAGACAGAAGGACCAGGAGTTTGAGGGTAGCTCAGATATGCAATAAGTT
CAAGGCCAACCTGTACTATGTTTAAATAGTAAGACAGCATCTCGATAAAATAATAAAACTAAAGTCTCAA
CAAAATAAAAGCTTTCACCTATTAAGGTGCTTGCTTGTCCTTGGAGTCCCCCAAGAGTAACTGCTATGTT
AATATCTGTAGAAAGATGTTTATATTTGACTGTACCATGATGAACCGATGCCAGCTGGACTAGTTTAAAC
AAAATAAAACACTAATTTTACCTTTAGTGGTCTTATCTTTTGTCCAGTGGGGTCAATATACTTTTTATTT
TGGTATGTGAAGGGGAGGGTCTTAACCGAGGGTCCAGGAAAATGGGTTTCTTTTGGCTTAACCGGTTGGG
AGGGTTATACCACAACAGTTGGAATGGCCTGGTAACCAGAGCAGGAGGCCAGCCACTCACAATGCATCCA
GTCAAGAACTGGAGAGCAATGAATAAGAAATGAATGTTTTAGTGTGGGTATGGGCCCTGAGGAGGCCAGA
AGCATTCGATGATCCCCTGGAGATGAAGTTACGTGAAGCCACCTGATCACCTGATGTGGCAGGCTGCAGG
GAAATAAGCTCTAGTTCTCTGGAAGAACAAATATTTAACTGGGAGAGTGGTTTTTATTCCTGTGAAATAA
TAGAACTTGTGGAGAGAGCCCCTGAGGTCACACACCTAGTGCTTCTGGGAAAGAGGAGGGACCACAGTCT
CTTGTTTTTGTGTCACACTGGAGATTAATCTGGGACTTCCTGGCTCCAGATGGAGGCTATCTTCCCTGAG
CATAACCCCCTAACCTACGTGGGGGTGGGGGAAGATGTCAAGTGTTATCACAGGAGACTTGAGAGGCTGT
GTGGGTTCAGAAGTGAGTTTGGGGTTTTGGAGACGATTTAAATTTGCTGAAAAGACAGAAGATACGTATA
CATCTGGTGTAGTTGTGTGTACACTTAAGGAGATTAAGTTAACGTAACTCCTGATGCATTAATTATAGAT
GTTATAGTAGTTGTATACAGTAGATTTAGCTAAAGCATGATACGGAAAAACACAGAAGAAGCAAGCGACA
CCTAGTAACTGCCGTGCGTAAATAGCCATACCTGTCAATCACATCTTTAACTCCTGACCACTCACAGGGG
TACCCAGCCCAGCCCAAGTAGGTTCTGTAGCTGCTCCTCAGCTAAGGAGAGGGCTGTTTTGGCAGTGAGA
AAAATTGTCCCTCATTGTGCCACAGAGGCTAGGACACATTCCCTTGCAAAGCCCAGACTAATTCCACCTA
GAATTCTCCTCTTCTGCTTTCTGTCCTTTGGCATCAGTGGGGATGGCTGCTGTGTCAGAGATGGGACATC
ATCACCTCCACAAACCCTGACGACCGTTACTGAGAGACCACTTTGCTTCAACTCTTAGAGGTTTCGTTGA
TAAGATTCTAAAATGTGTGGTCTTGGGGATCAAATCCAGGGACTCTTAGACCCTGGGTAAGTGCTCTACT
ACTGAACAACACTCAGTCCTTGGTGTGAGAATCCGAGCTTTGATTTTACCCTTTTTAGGGTGGAAGAGAT
TCCACCAATCACCCAGGAGTGGGGCTAGTTCAAGAGGCCTCCCCAGCTGCAGCTTTCAGAGGCTTTTTGC
TTCAGGCTCCCACCAAGGGACCTATTCAAATGCCTTAGTCAACTGACATCTGAGTCCCAAGCTGTTGCAG
GACCCCAGCTGACTTCTTTATTTAACAAATCCTCCTTTTTCCCCTGCTCGGGCTCCTCTCCCTCCTCTGT
CTGGCAACTGTCCGCTTTCTCTTTGTAGTTCCCCACCAGGACCTGTTTTCTCTCCACTGTCACCAGGTTT
TCTGCCGACTGGGTTTATTCACAACAGAATTAACCTTTTCCTTTACCCAGAGAAGCCAGCCCTTGGAATT
CAATGGCAGAGAAGGTCTGTGCTTCTGAGCTTGTAGTTTGCACTGTCCAATTCCGAAGACCCAGGCAAAT
TTGATCCAGGGTGCTCCGTGTTAGACCTGAGGAAGAAACCAATTCCAAGACTGCCTGATTAAAGCAGGTT
TTACTTAGAGGAACAGCAGGAACTGGCCAGCCCATGCACATGAGTAAAACAAGCTTGGTTGGATTAATTT
GGCCACGATGGTTTGCGTTAGTGGTCTTCCTTCTCCCAACTTTGGGATTGACATTTGCGGCCGGCCAAAA
GGGCGAATTCTGCAGATATCCATCACACTGGCGGCCGCTCGAGCATGCATCTAGAGGGCCCAATTCGCCC
TATAGTGAGTCGTATTACAATTCACTGGCCGTCGTTTTACAACGTCGTGACTGGGAAAACCCTGGCGTTA
CCCAACTTAATCGCCTTGCAGCACATCCCCCTTTCGCCAGCTGGCGTAATAGCGAAGAGGCCCGCACCGA
TCGCCCTTCCCAACAGTTGCGCAGCCTGAATGGCGAATGG
[124 nt withheld, positions 8231-8354]
C
[91 nt withheld, positions 8356-8446]
A
[49 nt withheld, positions 8448-8496]
CCTTTGACGTTGGAGTCCACGTTCTTT
[37 nt withheld, positions 8524-8560]
ACCCTATCTCGGTCTATTCTTTTGATTTATAAGGGATTTTGCCGATTTCGGCCTATTGGTTAAAAAATGA
GCTGATTTAACAAAAATTTAACGCGAATTTTAACAAAATTCAGGGCGCAAGGGCTGCTAAAGGAAGCGGA
ACACGTAGAAAGCCAGTCCGCAGAAACGGTGCTGACCCCGGATGAATGTCAGCTACTGGGCTATCTGGAC
AAGGGAAAACGCAAGCGCAAAGAGAAAGCAGGTAGCTTGCAGTGGGCTTACATGGCGATAGCTAGACTGG
GCGGTTTTATGGACAGCAAGCGAACCGGAATTGCCAGCTGGGGCGCCCTCTGGTAAGGTTGGGAAGCCCT
GCAAAGTAAACTGGATGGCTTTCTTGCCGCCAAGGATCTGATGGCGCAGGGGATCAAGATCTGATCAAGA
GACAGGATGAGGATCGTTTCGCATGATTGAACAAGATGGATTGCACGCAGGTTCTCCGGCCGCTTGGGTG
GAGAGGCTATTCGGCTATGACTGGGCACAACAGACAATCGGCTGCTCTGATGCCGCCGTGTTCCGGCTGT
CAGCGCAGGGGCGCCCGGTTCTTTTTGTCAAGACCGACCTGTCCGGTGCCCTGAATGAACTGCAGGACGA
GGCAGCGCGGCTATCGTGGCTGGCCACGACGGGCGTTCCTTGCGCAGCTGTGCTCGACGTTGTCACTGAA
GCGGGAAGGGACTGGCTGCTATTGGGCGAAGTGCCGGGGCAGGATCTCCTGTCATCCCACCTTGCTCCTG
CCGAGAAAGTATCCATCATGGCTGATGCAATGCGGCGGCTGCATACGCTTGATCCGGCTACCTGCCCATT
CGACCACCAAGCGAAACATCGCATCGAGCGAGCACGTACTCGGATGGAAGCCGGTCTTGTCGATCAGGAT
GATCTGGACGAAGAGCATCAGGGGCTCGCGCCAGCCGAACTGTTCGCCAGGCTCAAGGCGCGCATGCCCG
ACGGCGAGGATCTCGTCGTGACCCATGGCGATGCCTGCTTGCCGAATATCATGGTGGAAAATGGCCGCTT
TTCTGGATTCATCGACTGTGGCCGGCTGGGTGTGGCGGACCGCTATCAGGACATAGCGTTGGCTACCCGT
GATATTGCTGAAGAGCTTGGCGGCGAATGGGCTGACCGCTTCCTCGTGCTTTACGGTATCGCCGCTCCCG
ATTCGCAGCGCATCGCCTTCTATCGCCTTCTTGACGAGTTCTTCTGAATTGAAAAAGGAAGAGTATGAGT
ATTCAACATTTCCGTGTCGCCCTTATTCCCTTTTTTGCGGCATTTTGCCTTCCTGTTTTTGCTCACCCAG
AAACGCTGGTGAAAGTAAAAGATGCTGAAGATCAGTTGGGTGCACGAGTGGGTTACATCGAACTGGATCT
CAACAGCGGTAAGATCCTTGAGAGTTTTCGCCCCGAAGAACGTTTTCCAATGATGAGCACTTTTAAAGTT
CTGCTATGTGGCGCGGTATTATCCCGTATTGACGCCGGGCAAGAGCAACTCGGTCGCCGCATACACTATT
CTCAGAATGACTTGGTTGAGTACTCACCAGTCACAGAAAAGCATCTTACGGATGGCATGACAGTAAGAGA
ATTATGCAGTGCTGCCATAACCATGAGTGATAACACTGCGGCCAACTTACTTCTGACAACGATCGGAGGA
CCGAAGGAGCTAACCGCTTTTTTGCACAACATGGGGGATCATGTAACTCGCCTTGATCGTTGGGAACCGG
AGCTGAATGAAGCCATACCAAACGACGAGCGTGACACCACGATGCCTGTAGCAATGGCAACAACGTTGCG
CAAACTATTAACTGGCGAACTACTTACTCTAGCTTCCCGGCAACAATTAATAGACTGGATGGAGGCGGAT
AAAGTTGCAGGACCACTTCTGCGCTCGGCCCTTCCGGCTGGCTGGTTTATTGCTGATAAATCTGGAGCCG
GTGAGCGTGGGTCTCGCGGTATCATTGCAGCACTGGGGCCAGATGGTAAGCCCTCCCGTATCGTAGTTAT
CTACACGACGGGGAGTCAGGCAACTATGGATGAACGAAATAGACAGATCGCTGAGATAGGTGCCTCACTG
ATTAAGCATTGGTAACTGTCAGACCAAGTTTACTCATATATACTTTAGATTGATTTAAAACTTCATTTTT
AATTTAAAAGGATCTAGGTGAAGATCCTTTTTGATAATCTCATGACCAAAATCCCTTAACGTGAGTTTTC
GTTCCACTGAGCGTCAGACCCCGTAGAAAAGATCAAAGGATCTTCTTGAGATCCTTTTTTTCTGCGCGTA
ATCTGCTGCTTGCAAACAAAAAAACCACCGCTACCAGCGGTGGTTTGTTTGCCGGATCAAGAGCTACCAA
CTCTTTTTCCGAAGGTAACTGGCTTCAGCAGAGCGCAGATACCAAATACTGTTCTTCTAGTGTAGCCGTA
GTTAGGCCACCACTTCAAGAACTCTGTAGCACCGCCTACATACCTCGCTCTGCTAATCCTGTTACCAGTG
GCTGCTGCCAGTGGCGATAAGTCGTGTCTTACCGGGTTGGACTCAAGACGATAGTTACCGGATAAGGCGC
AGCGGTCGGGCTGAACGGGGGGTTCGTGCACACAGCCCAGCTTGGAGCGAACGACCTACACCGAACTGAG
ATACCTACAGCGTGAGCTATGAGAAAGCGCCACGCTTCCCGAAGGGAGAAAGGCGGACAGGTATCCGGTA
AGCGGCAGGGTCGGAACAGGAGAGCGCACGAGGGAGCTTCCAGGGGGAAACGCCTGGTATCTTTATAGTC
CTGTCGGGTTTCGCCACCTCTGACTTGAGCGTCGATTTTTGTGATGCTCGTCAGGGGGGCGGAGCCTATG
GAAAAACGCCAGCAACGCGGCCTTTTTACGGTTCCTGGCCTTTTGCTGGCCTTTTGCTCACATGTTCTTT
CCTGCGTTATCCCCTGATTCTGTGGATAACCGTATTACCGCCTTTGAGTGAGCTGATACCGCTCGCCGCA
GCCGAACGACCGAGCGCAGCGAGTCAGTGAGCGAGGAAGCGGAAG
Features (pLannotate 1.2.2; 20 found; start..end, strand, type, name):
      2..94      +  CDS            lacI (fragment): lac repressor; lacI; The lac repressor binds to the lac operator to inhibit transcription in E. coli. This inhibition can be relieved by adding lactose or isopropyl-β-D-thiogalactopyranoside (IPTG).
    107..128     +  protein_bind   CAP binding site: CAP binding activates transcription in the presence of cAMP. E. coli catabolite activator protein
    143..173     +  promoter       lac promoter: promoter for the E. coli lac operon
    177..199     +  protein_bind   lac operator (fragment): The lac repressor binds to the lac operator to inhibit transcription in E. coli. This inhibition can be relieved by adding lactose or isopropyl-β-D-thiogalactopyranoside (IPTG). lac repressor encoded by lacI
    285..557     +  CDS            NANOG (fragment): NANOG_HUMAN - Experimental evidence at protein level: Swiss-Prot protein existence level 1. Transcription regulator involved in inner cell mass and embryonic stem (ES) cells proliferation and self-renewal. Imposes pluripotency on ES cells and prevents their differentiation towards extraembryonic endoderm and trophectoderm lineages. Blocks bone morphogenetic protein-induced mesoderm differentiation of ES cells by physically interacting with SMAD1 and interfering with the recruitment of coactivators to the active SMAD transcriptional complexes. Acts as a transcriptional activator or repressor. B
   1377..1532    +  CDS            NANOG (fragment): NANOG_HUMAN - Experimental evidence at protein level: Swiss-Prot protein existence level 1. Transcription regulator involved in inner cell mass and embryonic stem (ES) cells proliferation and self-renewal. Imposes pluripotency on ES cells and prevents their differentiation towards extraembryonic endoderm and trophectoderm lineages. Blocks bone morphogenetic protein-induced mesoderm differentiation of ES cells by physically interacting with SMAD1 and interfering with the recruitment of coactivators to the active SMAD transcriptional complexes. Acts as a transcriptional activator or repressor. B
   1878..2282    +  CDS            NANOG (fragment): NANOG_HUMAN - Experimental evidence at protein level: Swiss-Prot protein existence level 1. Transcription regulator involved in inner cell mass and embryonic stem (ES) cells proliferation and self-renewal. Imposes pluripotency on ES cells and prevents their differentiation towards extraembryonic endoderm and trophectoderm lineages. Blocks bone morphogenetic protein-induced mesoderm differentiation of ES cells by physically interacting with SMAD1 and interfering with the recruitment of coactivators to the active SMAD transcriptional complexes. Acts as a transcriptional activator or repressor. B
   2367..3086    +  CDS            EGFP: the original enhanced GFP (Yang et al., 1996) mammalian codon-optimized
   3117..3150    -  protein_bind   loxP: Cre-mediated recombination occurs in the 8-bp core sequence (GCATACAT). Cre recombinase
   3211..3707    +  promoter       PGK promoter: mouse phosphoglycerate kinase 1 promoter
   3747..4346    +  CDS            PuroR: puromycin N-acetyltransferase; pac from Streptomyces alboniger; confers resistance to puromycin
   4424..4876    +  polyA_signal   PGK poly(A) signal: mouse phosphoglycerate kinase 1 polyadenylation signal
   4903..4936    -  protein_bind   loxP: Cre-mediated recombination occurs in the 8-bp core sequence (GCATACAT). Cre recombinase
   8049..8067    -  promoter       T7 promoter: promoter for bacteriophage T7 RNA polymerase
   8070..8227    +  CDS            lacZα (fragment): LacZα fragment of β-galactosidase; lacZ fragment
   8231..8659    +  rep_origin     f1 ori (sequence partly withheld): f1 bacteriophage origin of replication; arrow indicates direction of (+) strand synthesis
   8672..8971    +  CDS            tnpA (fragment): TN5P_ECOLX - Also known as tnp. Experimental evidence at protein level: Swiss-Prot protein existence level 1. Mediates transposition of transposon Tn5 by a 'cut and paste' mechanism. First, the monomeric transposase binds the 19 bp inverted DNA repeats flanking the transposon. Then, dimerization of the DNA- bound transposase creates a synaptic DNA complex. After nicking of the first DNA strand, excision of the transposon proceeds through a series of intermediates. The transposase then mediates the insertion of the transposon at a new site by strand transfer. The activity of the wild- type tran
   9003..9794    +  CDS            neo: KKA2_KLEPN - Also known as kan, nptII. Experimental evidence at protein level: Swiss-Prot protein existence level 1. Resistance to kanamycin, neomycin, paromomycin, ribostamycin, butirosin and gentamicin B. From Klebsiella pneumoniae.
   9815..10675   +  CDS            AmpR: β-lactamase; bla; confers resistance to ampicillin, carbenicillin, and related antibiotics
  10846..11434   +  rep_origin     ori: high-copy-number ColE1/pMB1/pBR322/pUC origin of replication
