[The description below was written by a language model from this plasmid's Addgene catalogue record and pLannotate feature annotations shown in this document.]
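Description:
Nanog-2A-GFP is a mouse gene-targeting plasmid built by TOPO cloning into a PCR2-TOPO backbone and designed to place GFP immediately downstream of the Nanog coding region by homologous recombination. It is propagated in E. coli as a high-copy plasmid through a ColE1/pUC-type origin and selected with ampicillin via the β-lactamase gene. The backbone also carries a neomycin/kanamycin phosphotransferase gene, an f1 origin, and the lac promoter/operator, lacZα fragment and T7 promoter that flank the TOPO cloning site.

The insert begins with mouse Nanog genomic sequence. The annotation software detects three separated Nanog coding fragments, labelled by homology to the human protein, and their spacing is consistent with exons interrupted by introns serving as the 5′ homology arm. The last coding fragment is followed by EGFP, which the catalogue describes as a C-terminal 2A-GFP fusion. The 2A peptide itself is not annotated, but it presumably lies in the short gap between the two. A 2A element causes ribosomal skipping, so Nanog and GFP would be made as separate proteins from one endogenous transcript, letting fluorescence report Nanog expression with only a short 2A remnant left on the Nanog protein. Downstream lies a loxP-flanked selection cassette with the mouse PGK promoter, the puromycin resistance gene and the PGK polyadenylation signal, which allows puromycin selection of targeted cells and later Cre-mediated removal of the marker. About 3 kb of unannotated sequence follows the second loxP site and probably forms the 3′ homology arm, though the record does not say so. The associated work concerns single-cell analysis of Nanog allelic expression in mouse embryonic stem cells.
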