Addgene plasmid #59994: Nanog-2A-GFP
Purpose: Inserts GFP immediately downstream of the Nanog coding region
Depositing lab: Rudolf Jaenisch. Publication: Single-cell analysis reveals that expression of nanog is biallelic and equally variable as that of other pluripotency factors in mouse ESCs. Faddah DA, Wang H, Cheng AW, Katz Y, Buganim Y, Jaenisch R. Cell Stem Cell. 2013 Jul 3;13(1):23-9. doi: 10.1016/j.stem.2013.04.019. PubMed 23827708.
Backbone
  Vector backbone: PCR2_TOPO
  Vector type: Mouse Targeting
  Selectable markers: Puromycin
Growth in bacteria
  Bacterial resistance: Ampicillin, 100 μg/mL
  Growth temperature: 37°C
  Growth strain: DH5alpha
  Copy number: High Copy
Gene/Insert
  Gene/Insert name: Nanog
  Species: M. musculus (mouse)
  Entrez Gene: Nanog (a.k.a. 2410002E02Rik, ENK, Stm1, ecat4)
  Tag / fusion protein: 2A-GFP (C terminal on insert)
  Cloning method: TOPO Cloning
  Sequencing primers: 5′ lac_promoter; 3′ MSCV-rev
Terms and licenses: Academic/Nonprofit Terms; Industry Terms: Not Available to Industry
How to cite: Nanog-2A-GFP was a gift from Rudolf Jaenisch (Addgene plasmid # 59994 ; http://n2t.net/addgene:59994 ; RRID:Addgene_59994)
