>Addgene plasmid #59994 | Nanog-2A-GFP | addgene partial sequence | sequence record 97922 | Lac-promoter 5'-CACTTTATGCTTCCGGCTCG-3'
TTTCACACAGGAAACAGCTATGACCATGATTACGCCAAGCTTGGTACCGAGCTCGGATCCACTAGTAACG
GCCGCCAGTGTGCTGGAATTCGCCCTTTTCCTGCAGGCTCTGAAGACCTGCCTCTTCAAGGCAGCCCTGA
TTCTTCTACCAGTCCCAAACAAAAGCTCTCAAGTCCTGAGGCTGACAAGGGCCCTGAGGAGGAGGAGAAC
AAGGTCCTTGCCAGGAAGCAGAAGATGCGGACTGTGTTCTCTCAGGCCCAGCTGTGTGCACTCAAGGACA
GGTTTCAGAAGCAGAAGTACCTCAGCCTCCAGCAGATGCAAGAACTCTCCTCCATTCTGAACCTGAGCTA
TAAGCAGGTGGGGTCCTTAGAAGTTGCTGTAATGTAACACAATGAGACTGACTTGCTAATGAATCGAACT
AACGTCTGGACGTCTCTCTAACTATCCTATCCTCCTATCCTATGCGCCTGTTAAAATCATAATTATGTGA
TTGATTGATTGATTGATTATGTATAAGTACACTATAGCTGTCTTCAGATACACCAGAAGAGGGCATCAGA
TCTCATTACGGATGGTTGTGAGCCACCATGTGGTTGCTGGGATTTGAACTCAGGACCTTCGGAAGAGCAG
TCAGTGCTCTTAACCGCTGAGCCATCTCTCCAGCCCCAATTATGTGATTTATATATTTCCCAGTTTGTTT
CATTGGTTACTTTATCTTCTACTTCACCTCCCACACCCATCCCCAAATCAGGGTCTCACTGTAGCCCTGA
CTGGTCTCTGTAGACCAGGCTGGGAGAGGTTCACCTGCCTCTGTCTCCTGGGTGCTGGAAATAAAGGTGT
GCCTGGCTTTTTTCCTTTCTTTTCTTTTTTAAGATTGTTTATTTTTAAATTCCTTTAGTTCATT
