>Addgene plasmid #59994 | Nanog-2A-GFP | addgene partial sequence | sequence record 97923 | EGFP-N 5'-CGTCGCCGTCCAGCTCGACCAG-3'
GCTCACCATTGGCCCGGGATTCTCTTCGACATCCCCTGCTTGTTTCAACAGGGAGAAGTTAGTGGCGCTA
GCTATTTCACCTGGTGGAGTCACAGAGTAGTTCAGGAATAATTCCAAGGCTTGTGGGGTGCTAAAATGCG
CATGGCTTTCCCTAGTGGCTTCCAAATTCACCTCCAAATCACTGGCAGAGAAGTTTTGCTGCAACTGTAC
GTAAGGCTGCAGAAAGTCCTCCCCGAAGTTATGGAGCGGAGCAGCATTCCAAGGCTGGCCGTTCCAGGAC
TGAGCGGTCCAGGCCTGGCTGCTCCAAGTTGGGTTGGTCCAGGTCTGGTTGTTCCAAGTTGGGTTGGTCC
AGGTCTGGCTGCTCCAAGTTGGGTTGGTCCAAGTCTGGCTGCCCCACATGGAAAGGCTTCCAGATGCGTT
CACCAGATAGCCCTGGGGATAGCTGCAATGGATGCTGGGATACTCCACTGGTGCTGAGCCCTTCTGAAAG
AGGTGATTAATGCAATGAGTGAAAAGGGGACTCTAAAGATGTAAACTGCAGAAATACTGAAAAGATTAGC
ATGGCCGCACAGGCCGTTAACCCCAGCACTCCTGAGACTAGGCAGGCAGATCTCTGACTGCCAGGGCTAC
ATAGAGAGAGCCTGCCTCAAAGAACCAAAGATCACAAGAAAGAGTGCGTGGAGGAAGAGGGATGGGAAAG
GGACAGGACTAATGGACATAGATGGATCAGGATGACACTGGGAAGCAAAGGCAGAGCCACTGACTGCTC
